LOCUS       Exported 13805 bp ds-DNA circular SYN 12-MAY-2021
DEFINITION  Expresses ABEd CRISPR base editor and gRNA scaffold in Streptomyces.
ACCESSION   .
VERSION     .
KEYWORDS    pSABEd
SOURCE      synthetic DNA construct
  ORGANISM  synthetic DNA construct
REFERENCE   1 (bases 1 to 13805)
  AUTHORS   Zhong Z, Guo J, Deng L, Chen L, Wang J, Li S, Xu W, Deng Z, Sun Y
  TITLE     Base editing in Streptomyces with Cas9-deaminase fusions
  JOURNAL   BioRxiv 630137
REFERENCE   2 (bases 1 to 13805)
  AUTHORS   .
  TITLE     Direct Submission
  JOURNAL   Exported May 12, 2021 from SnapGene Server 1.1.58
            http://www.snapgene.com
FEATURES             Location/Qualifiers
     source          1..13805
                     /organism="synthetic DNA construct"
                     /mol_type="other DNA"
     primer_bind     complement(250..270)
                     /label=T3
                     /note="T3 promoter, forward primer"
     promoter        complement(250..268)
                     /label=T3 promoter
                     /note="promoter for bacteriophage T3 RNA polymerase"
     primer_bind     complement(297..315)
                     /label=pBRforEco
                     /note="pBR322 vectors, upsteam of EcoRI site, forward
                     primer"
     promoter        383..487
                     /gene="bla"
                     /label=AmpR promoter
     CDS             488..1348
                     /codon_start=1
                     /gene="bla"
                     /product="beta-lactamase"
                     /label=AmpR
                     /note="confers resistance to ampicillin, carbenicillin, and
                     related antibiotics"
                     /translation="MSIQHFRVALIPFFAAFCLPVFAHPETLVKVKDAEDQLGARVGYI
                     ELDLNSGKILESFRPEERFPMMSTFKVLLCGAVLSRVDAGQEQLGRRIHYSQNDLVEYS
                     PVTEKHLTDGMTVRELCSAAITMSDNTAANLLLTTIGGPKELTAFLHNMGDHVTRLDRW
                     EPELNEAIPNDERDTTMPAAMATTLRKLLTGELLTLASRQQLIDWMEADKVAGPLLRSA
                     LPAGWFIADKSGAGERGSRGIIAALGPDGKPSRIVVIYTTGSQATMDERNRQIAEIGAS
                     LIKHW"
     primer_bind     complement(706..725)
                     /label=Amp-R
                     /note="Ampicillin resistance gene, reverse primer"
     rep_origin      1519..2107
                     /direction=RIGHT
                     /label=ori
                     /note="high-copy-number ColE1/pMB1/pBR322/pUC origin of
                     replication"
     primer_bind     2008..2027
                     /label=pBR322ori-F
                     /note="pBR322 origin, forward primer"
     primer_bind     2261..2278
                     /label=L4440
                     /note="L4440 vector, forward primer"
     polyA_signal    2492..2626
                     /label=SV40 poly(A) signal
                     /note="SV40 polyadenylation signal"
     primer_bind     complement(2516..2535)
                     /label=EBV-rev
                     /note="SV40 polyA terminator, reverse primer"
     primer_bind     2570..2589
                     /label=SV40pA-R
                     /note="SV40 polyA, reverse primer"
     promoter        5844..6145
                     /label=rpsL promoter
                     /note="promoter for the Xylanimonas cellulosilytica
                     ribosomal protein S12 gene"
     CDS             7337..11440
                     /codon_start=1
                     /product="catalytically dead mutant of the Cas9
                     endonuclease from the Streptococcus pyogenes Type II
                     CRISPR/Cas system"
                     /label=dCas9
                     /note="RNA-guided DNA-binding protein that lacks
                     endonuclease activity due to the D10A mutation in the RuvC
                     catalytic domain and the H840A mutation in the HNH
                     catalytic domain"
                     /translation="DKKYSIGLAIGTNSVGWAVITDEYKVPSKKFKVLGNTDRHSIKKN
                     LIGALLFDSGETAEATRLKRTARRRYTRRKNRICYLQEIFSNEMAKVDDSFFHRLEESF
                     LVEEDKKHERHPIFGNIVDEVAYHEKYPTIYHLRKKLVDSTDKADLRLIYLALAHMIKF
                     RGHFLIEGDLNPDNSDVDKLFIQLVQTYNQLFEENPINASGVDAKAILSARLSKSRRLE
                     NLIAQLPGEKKNGLFGNLIALSLGLTPNFKSNFDLAEDAKLQLSKDTYDDDLDNLLAQI
                     GDQYADLFLAAKNLSDAILLSDILRVNTEITKAPLSASMIKRYDEHHQDLTLLKALVRQ
                     QLPEKYKEIFFDQSKNGYAGYIDGGASQEEFYKFIKPILEKMDGTEELLVKLNREDLLR
                     KQRTFDNGSIPHQIHLGELHAILRRQEDFYPFLKDNREKIEKILTFRIPYYVGPLARGN
                     SRFAWMTRKSEETITPWNFEEVVDKGASAQSFIERMTNFDKNLPNEKVLPKHSLLYEYF
                     TVYNELTKVKYVTEGMRKPAFLSGEQKKAIVDLLFKTNRKVTVKQLKEDYFKKIECFDS
                     VEISGVEDRFNASLGTYHDLLKIIKDKDFLDNEENEDILEDIVLTLTLFEDREMIEERL
                     KTYAHLFDDKVMKQLKRRRYTGWGRLSRKLINGIRDKQSGKTILDFLKSDGFANRNFMQ
                     LIHDDSLTFKEDIQKAQVSGQGDSLHEHIANLAGSPAIKKGILQTVKVVDELVKVMGRH
                     KPENIVIEMARENQTTQKGQKNSRERMKRIEEGIKELGSQILKEHPVENTQLQNEKLYL
                     YYLQNGRDMYVDQELDINRLSDYDVDAIVPQSFLKDDSIDNKVLTRSDKNRGKSDNVPS
                     EEVVKKMKNYWRQLLNAKLITQRKFDNLTKAERGGLSELDKAGFIKRQLVETRQITKHV
                     AQILDSRMNTKYDENDKLIREVKVITLKSKLVSDFRKDFQFYKVREINNYHHAHDAYLN
                     AVVGTALIKKYPKLESEFVYGDYKVYDVRKMIAKSEQEIGKATAKYFFYSNIMNFFKTE
                     ITLANGEIRKRPLIETNGETGEIVWDKGRDFATVRKVLSMPQVNIVKKTEVQTGGFSKE
                     SILPKRNSDKLIARKKDWDPKKYGGFDSPTVAYSVLVVAKVEKGKSKKLKSVKELLGIT
                     IMERSSFEKNPIDFLEAKGYKEVKKDLIIKLPKYSLFELENGRKRMLASAGELQKGNEL
                     ALPSKYVNFLYLASHYEKLKGSPEDNEQKQLFVEQHKHYLDEIIEQISEFSKRVILADA
                     NLDKVLSAYNKHRDKPIREQAENIIHLFTLTNLGAPAAFKYFDTTIDRKRYTSTKEVLD
                     ATLIHQSITGLYETRIDLSQLGGD"
     oriT            11803..11912
                     /note="incP origin of transfer"
     CDS             11945..12316
                     /codon_start=1
                     /gene="traJ"
                     /product="oriT-recognizing protein"
                     /label=traJ
                     /translation="MADETKPTRKGSPPIKVYCLPDERRAIEEKAAAAGMSLSAYLLAV
                     GQGYKITGVVDYEHVRELARINGDLGRLGGLLKLWLTDDPRTARFGDATILALLAKIEE
                     KQDELGKVMMGVVRPRAEP"
     misc_RNA        12472..12547
                     /label=gRNA scaffold
                     /note="guide RNA scaffold for the Streptococcus pyogenes
                     CRISPR/Cas9 system"
     CDS             complement(13061..56)
                     /codon_start=1
                     /gene="aac(3)IV"
                     /product="aminoglycoside 3-N-acetyltransferase type IV "
                     /label=ApmR
                     /note="confers resistance to apramycin (Paget and Davies,
                     1996)"
                     /translation="MSSAVECNVVQYEWRKAELIGQLLNLGVTPGGVLLVHSSFRSVRP
                     LEDGPLGLIEALRAALGPGGTLVMPSWSGLDDEPFDPATSPVTPDLGVVSDTFWRLPNV
                     KRSAHPFAFAAAGPQAEQIISDPLPLPPHSPASPVARVHELDGQVLLLGVGHDANTTLH
                     LAELMAKVPYGVPRHCTILQDGKLVRVDYLENDHCCERFALADRWLKEKSLQKEGPVGH
                     AFARLIRSRDIVATALGQLGRDPLIFLHPPEAGCEECDAARQSIG"
ORIGIN
        1 agctcggctt ttcgccattc gtattgcacg acattgcact ccaccgctga tgacatcagt
       61 cgatcatagc acgatcaacg gcactgttgc aaatagtcgg tggtgataaa cttatcatcc
      121 ccttttgctg atggagctgc acatgaaccc attcaaaggc cggcattttc agcgtgacat
      181 cattctgtgg gccgtacgct ggtactgcaa atacggcatc agttaccgtg agctgcaggt
      241 cgacggatcc ctttagtgag ggttaattgc ggccgcgaat tcttgaagac gaaagggcct
      301 cgtgatacgc ctatttttat aggttaatgt catgataata atggtttctt agacgtcagg
      361 tggcactttt cggggaaatg tgcgcggaac ccctatttgt ttatttttct aaatacattc
      421 aaatatgtat ccgctcatga gacaataacc ctgataaatg cttcaataat attgaaaaag
      481 gaagagtatg agtattcaac atttccgtgt cgcccttatt cccttttttg cggcattttg
      541 ccttcctgtt tttgctcacc cagaaacgct ggtgaaagta aaagatgctg aagatcagtt
      601 gggtgcacga gtgggttaca tcgaactgga tctcaacagc ggtaagatcc ttgagagttt
      661 tcgccccgaa gaacgttttc caatgatgag cacttttaaa gttctgctat gtggcgcggt
      721 attatcccgt gttgacgccg ggcaagagca actcggtcgc cgcatacact attctcagaa
      781 tgacttggtt gagtactcac cagtcacaga aaagcatctt acggatggca tgacagtaag
      841 agaattatgc agtgctgcca taaccatgag tgataacact gcggccaact tacttctgac
      901 aacgatcgga ggaccgaagg agctaaccgc ttttttgcac aacatggggg atcatgtaac
      961 tcgccttgat cgttgggaac cggagctgaa tgaagccata ccaaacgacg agcgtgacac
     1021 cacgatgcct gcagcaatgg caacaacgtt gcgcaaacta ttaactggcg aactacttac
     1081 tctagcttcc cggcaacaat taatagactg gatggaggcg gataaagttg caggaccact
     1141 tctgcgctcg gcccttccgg ctggctggtt tattgctgat aaatctggag ccggtgagcg
     1201 tgggtctcgc ggtatcattg cagcactggg gccagatggt aagccctccc gtatcgtagt
     1261 tatctacacg acggggagtc aggcaactat ggatgaacga aatagacaga tcgctgagat
     1321 aggtgcctca ctgattaagc attggtaact gtcagaccaa gtttactcat atatacttta
     1381 gattgattta aaacttcatt tttaatttaa aaggatctag gtgaagatcc tttttgataa
     1441 tctcatgacc aaaatccctt aacgtgagtt ttcgttccac tgagcgtcag accccgtaga
     1501 aaagatcaaa ggatcttctt gagatccttt ttttctgcgc gtaatctgct gcttgcaaac
     1561 aaaaaaacca ccgctaccag cggtggtttg tttgccggat caagagctac caactctttt
     1621 tccgaaggta actggcttca gcagagcgca gataccaaat actgtccttc tagtgtagcc
     1681 gtagttaggc caccacttca agaactctgt agcaccgcct acatacctcg ctctgctaat
     1741 cctgttacca gtggctgctg ccagtggcga taagtcgtgt cttaccgggt tggactcaag
     1801 acgatagtta ccggataagg cgcagcggtc gggctgaacg gggggttcgt gcacacagcc
     1861 cagcttggag cgaacgacct acaccgaact gagataccta cagcgtgagc tatgagaaag
     1921 cgccacgctt cccgaaggga gaaaggcgga caggtatccg gtaagcggca gggtcggaac
     1981 aggagagcgc acgagggagc ttccaggggg aaacgcctgg tatctttata gtcctgtcgg
     2041 gtttcgccac ctctgacttg agcgtcgatt tttgtgatgc tcgtcagggg ggcggagcct
     2101 atggaaaaac gccagcaacg cggccttttt acggttcctg gccttttgct ggccttttgc
     2161 tcacatgttc tttcctgcgt tatcccctga ttctgtggat aaccgtatta ccgcctttga
     2221 gtgagctgat accgctcgcc gcagccgaac gaccgagcgc agcgagtcag tgagcgagga
     2281 agcggaagag cgctgacttc cgcgtttcca gactttacga aacacggaaa ccgaagacca
     2341 ttcatgttgt tgctcaggtc gcagacgttt tgcagcagca gtcgcttcac gttcgctcgc
     2401 gtatcggtga ttcattctgc taaccagtaa ggcaaccccg ccagcctagc cgggtcctca
     2461 acgacaggag cacgatcatg cgcacccgtc agatccagac atgataagat acattgatga
     2521 gtttggacaa accacaacta gaatgcagtg aaaaaaatgc tttatttgtg aaatttgtga
     2581 tgctattgct ttatttgtaa ccattataag ctgcaataaa caagttcccg cacgatcagc
     2641 gtcccgccga ccaggagcag tgcggccagc actgccgcta acgcctggtc ctggtcccgg
     2701 tcctggtggt gcatcagtcc tccccgtgat cacttcggca cccaccgtag tgatcacccc
     2761 cgacagcgga tcaaggggtt tgcgggtccc ggtcggcgcc gggcggggga ggcaggagcc
     2821 gccgacgctg cctctgggac gggccggacg gcagggggac cggcggccgg gcgagctgca
     2881 gccgggggtc cggcagggcc ggagcgggcg gaaccgtgct ctgacctgcg gcccgagttt
     2941 cgtcacgtga cggaatggaa ggctgctgca tttcgtcacg tgacgtatct cggcgagcga
     3001 ctgccgacgc cacggcggac acgatcgcct cgcgctggcg ccgggcctcg tacgcccgct
     3061 ggcggcagga gcggcggcag tagtcccggc tccggccgac gccggattgc ttgatctccg
     3121 agccgcacca ggcgcagagc ttcgcgccgt cggcgtccct gggggtggtg gtgctcatgg
     3181 ccgacgaccg tacgcggcac gtctcgtagc gaggcgagtc gggcgcgagg taccgcctgc
     3241 acgaagtgcc ggcggggccg accccgggcg agtaatccca ggattactcc cgcggcttcg
     3301 accccggccg ccgtcgccgc gtacgtcacc gacccccgcc gtacgtcacc gggatgacgt
     3361 acggcggggg ggagcgagtt agtgcgaagt gggcccactt gcgagccggg cgatgtgccg
     3421 ggcggcccgc tcctggcggt cgtcggcgtc gtcgtcctgg tcgtcgtcct gctctcgccg
     3481 tcggcgtgca gttgcttcct cgcggcgctg ggcgagggcg gcgagcatgt cggcgtacgc
     3541 ctcggccacc tcccccgccg tgagcaccac cactgtgtcg gccgcgtcgg ccagcgccag
     3601 gacctcccgc acccgttcgc ccacggccgc cgaatcctcg ttgccgtcct tgccttcggc
     3661 ggcccgggtc gcctcgaggt cgagggcgcg gcgggtgacc gcgtgccatc cgtcctcggt
     3721 cacggcgacc ccggcccgca gctccccgcc gtcggcgtcg gccgccagga gcagatcgag
     3781 gtcgtcggcc tcggtgtcgc cgccgtcgag cccgagcatc tgccgcaggt agcgggtcca
     3841 ttcgatggcc cggcgtcccc gggttgcccg ctcgtactcg tgccagcgcg agaggttcca
     3901 ctccagcgag ccgaccccgg cggcgtcgtc ctcggtcatg ccgccggtca ggtccccgat
     3961 ccgtccgagg agttcgaacg gggcgacgtt cccgccggtc gccgtcttga ggtcggcgcg
     4021 ggcgagttcg agggcgggcg ccttcccgtc ctgggtcttg gcgatgtact cggcgaggtc
     4081 gttggcgtcg cgctcggtct ccagccgctt gaagtcgacg ccgtgccggt cgtcgggcgt
     4141 gaaggcgggg ttgaccttgc gcagggcggc ggtccacacg gaccgccagt gcccctgcca
     4201 ctcgtcgagc gcggcgccgg tcggctcgaa ggtggcgacg atctgcttcg cggaccgctc
     4261 cccctcggtc cggccgccga ccaggacgat cgcgtggatg tgcgggtgcc agccgttgat
     4321 ctgccccacg gtgacttcgg tcgcgcggat catgccgacg tacccgatcc ggtctcggat
     4381 gccctcgcgg tcggcggccc ggtgcccgtc cttggcccgg cgtccggccc acgtgccgcc
     4441 cgtgatcagt cgctggtagg cgcccggccg ccgggggctg tccggcgtct tccgggtgcc
     4501 ctggagggcg tccatgaggt ccgcgagccg gtccgtgtgc ccatggcggg ccgtgaaggt
     4561 gaccaggtag gcggtccccc cgcgcttgat ccactcgacc acggcggcgg tgatctcctc
     4621 ggcccgcttg tgccggatcg tggcggcgca gaccgggcag agccagatcc gcccgcaccg
     4681 catcaggccc aggaccacgg acgttccggc cgccgtctgg gcgacgatca cgccggaggc
     4741 agggtccatc agggcgcggc cgcagccctt gcacgcggcg tccccgctga tccgccacag
     4801 cgtccggcgg cggctgtacc gggcggcttt ccgcagtcgg gcagcgtcgc tccgcgacgt
     4861 gcttcctact tccgagaggc tgtcgcctct cgggctctcc ccatccaccc cgtccggaga
     4921 aaccgcaggt cggaggggtg cgggaaactc tgttgtttct ttcccaaggt gttcgctttt
     4981 gcctcgggcg gcatctcgcg tcacacgcgc gatcgcccgc ttcgctgcca tccggcagcg
     5041 gtctgagcag tagatacgcg gccgtttgcc cggtgtgtgg gcaattgcgg tcccgcagtg
     5101 gcagcggggc ccggcgggcc gatctggcaa tgcctcggca tcgctccgta ctctgggcac
     5161 gagcaacgtt cctgtctcgc ccggctaagg ggcgcgagtc tgggagcgga cgggtcggag
     5221 gtgcgaagtc cggcccgttg ctctttggtc tggtgggaat cctggcacca atcgggccag
     5281 aggttccctc cgccactccc gacgcccctt ggggctggtg tgacttggag ggccgaagag
     5341 agccccgccg gtgatccggc ggggctttga cgtgcggtca gtgcgtgtgt cggcgagcga
     5401 tggccacgag gccctggaag ccgagcggtc cggcgaagtc ggcccagtcg caaccgggct
     5461 cagcgcagtg ggcggaccag ccaccgccgt tggggtcctg gaccaggttc acggtcccct
     5521 cggtcaggcg tccgtcgaag tcggtcatgg tcggtctcct ggtgggtggg ggcggggcgc
     5581 cagcacgaag tgccggcgcc ccgcgggggt tggtcgggtc aggcgccgaa ccggcgggcg
     5641 gcggcggcga ccaggccgtc ggcggcggcc atggcgcggt cgcggtcggt ggtgagggcg
     5701 gtgcggtcgg cggcggccca gtcctgctct cacgcaacgt ctacgtggac gctcagggcg
     5761 acacgatcga ggtcggggag tccgtcgctc cggcgggccg ctggcgcgtc caccgggact
     5821 gatcaaggcg aatacttcat atggccctgc aggcggaagt caggtagaca cgacttccgc
     5881 tagtccttgc aaggtctgct gacgtgaggc ggggcggtcg tttttgaccg ccctgccttc
     5941 gtcatgtagg ctcgctcgct gtgcctggcg tgtcatcaga cgcccaggtc ccggtgccgt
     6001 gaggcccggg ccatcgagcc ggtggtacgt ggctgcggtc cccttgtgag ggctgcgcgc
     6061 cgtgtgctgt ccggcgcgca cagccttgaa tccacccgcg ggggccggcc ggtctccgtg
     6121 agctcgagta gacgacggag acgtaatgtc cgaggtggag ttctcccacg agtactggat
     6181 gcgccacgcc ctgaccctgg ccaagcgcgc gtgggacgag cgcgaggtgc cggtgggcgc
     6241 cgtgctggtc cacaacaacc gcgtgatcgg cgagggctgg aaccggccga tcggccggca
     6301 cgacccgacc gcccacgccg agatcatggc cctgcgccag ggcggcctgg tcatgcagaa
     6361 ctaccggctg atcgacgcga ccctgtacgt gaccctggag ccgtgcgtca tgtgcgcggg
     6421 cgccatgatc cactcccgca tcggccgggt ggtgttcggc gcccgggacg ccaagaccgg
     6481 cgccgcgggc tccctgatgg acgtgctgca ccacccgggc atgaaccacc gcgtcgagat
     6541 caccgagggc atcctggcgg acgagtgcgc cgcgctgctg tcggacttct tccggatgcg
     6601 ccggcaggag atcaaggccc agaagaaggc gcagtcgtcc accgactcgg gcggctcgtc
     6661 cggcggctcg tccggctccg agaccccggg cacctcggag tccgcgaccc cggagtcgtc
     6721 cggcggctcg tccggcggct cgtccgaggt cgaattttcc catgaatact ggatgcggca
     6781 cgcgctgacc ctggccaagc gggcccgcga cgagcgcgag gtgcccgtcg gcgcggtgct
     6841 ggtcctgaac aaccgggtca ttggtgaggg ctggaaccgc gccatcggcc tgcacgaccc
     6901 caccgcgcat gccgaaatca tggccctccg gcagggcggc ctggtgatgc agaactaccg
     6961 cctcatcgac gccaccctgt acgtgacctt cgagccctgc gtgatgtgtg cgggtgccat
     7021 gatccactcc cggatcggcc gcgtcgtgtt cggcgtgcgc aacgccaaga ccggcgcggc
     7081 cggctccctg atggacgtcc tgcactaccc cggcatgaac caccgcgtgg aaattaccga
     7141 gggcatcctg gccgacgagt gcgcggccct gctgtgctac ttcttccgca tgccgcggca
     7201 ggtgttcaac gcgcagaaga aggcgcagtc gtccacggat tcgggcggct cgtccggcgg
     7261 ctcgtccggg tcggaaaccc cgggtacctc ggagtcggcc accccggagt cgtccggcgg
     7321 ctcgtccggc ggctcggaca agaagtacag catcggcctg gccatcggca ccaacagcgt
     7381 gggctgggcg gtcatcaccg acgagtacaa ggtcccctcc aagaagttca aggtcctggg
     7441 caacaccgac cggcactcga tcaagaagaa cctgatcggc gccctgctct tcgacagcgg
     7501 cgagaccgcc gaggcgaccc gcctgaagcg gaccgcgcgc cggcgctaca cccggcgcaa
     7561 gaaccgcatc tgctacctcc aggaaatctt ctccaacgag atggccaagg tcgacgactc
     7621 gttcttccac cggctcgagg agagcttcct ggtggaggag gacaagaagc acgagcgcca
     7681 cccgatcttc ggcaacatcg tcgacgaggt ggcctaccac gagaagtacc ccaccatcta
     7741 ccacctccgc aagaagctgg tcgactcgac cgacaaggcg gacctgcggc tcatctacct
     7801 ggccctcgcg cacatgatca agttccgcgg ccacttcctc atcgagggcg acctgaaccc
     7861 ggacaactcc gacgtcgaca agctcttcat ccagctggtg cagacctaca accagctgtt
     7921 cgaggagaac cccatcaacg ccagcggcgt cgacgccaag gcgatcctct ccgcgcgcct
     7981 gagcaagtcc cggcgcctgg agaacctcat cgcccagctg ccgggcgaga agaagaacgg
     8041 cctcttcggc aacctgatcg cgctgtcgct cggcctgacc cccaacttca agagcaactt
     8101 cgacctggcc gaggacgcga agctccagct gtccaaggac acctacgacg acgacctgga
     8161 caacctgctc gcccagatcg gcgaccagta cgcggacctc ttcctggccg cgaagaacct
     8221 ctcggacgcc atcctgctca gcgacatcct gcgggtcaac accgagatca ccaaggcccc
     8281 gctgtcggcg agcatgatca agcggtacga cgagcaccac caggacctga ccctgctcaa
     8341 ggccctcgtg cgccagcagc tgcccgagaa gtacaaggaa atcttcttcg accagtccaa
     8401 gaacggctac gccggctaca tcgacggcgg cgcgtcgcag gaggagttct acaagttcat
     8461 caagccgatc ctggagaaga tggacggcac cgaggagctg ctcgtcaagc tgaaccgcga
     8521 ggacctgctc cgcaagcagc ggaccttcga caacggctcc atcccgcacc agatccacct
     8581 gggcgagctg cacgccatcc tccggcgcca ggaggacttc taccccttcc tgaaggacaa
     8641 ccgcgagaag atcgagaaga tcctgacctt ccgcatcccg tactacgtcg gccccctggc
     8701 ccgcggcaac tcccggttcg cgtggatgac ccggaagtcg gaggagacca tcaccccgtg
     8761 gaacttcgag gaggtcgtgg acaagggcgc ctccgcccag tcgttcatcg agcgcatgac
     8821 caacttcgac aagaacctcc cgaacgagaa ggtcctgccc aagcactccc tgctctacga
     8881 gtacttcacc gtgtacaacg agctgaccaa ggtcaagtac gtgaccgagg gcatgcggaa
     8941 gccggccttc ctgtcgggcg agcagaagaa ggcgatcgtc gacctgctct tcaagaccaa
     9001 ccgcaaggtc accgtgaagc agctgaagga ggactacttc aagaagatcg agtgcttcga
     9061 ctccgtcgag atcagcggcg tggaggaccg cttcaacgcc tccctgggca cctaccacga
     9121 cctgctcaag atcatcaagg acaaggactt cctcgacaac gaggagaacg aggacatcct
     9181 ggaggacatc gtcctcaccc tgaccctctt cgaggaccgc gagatgatcg aggagcggct
     9241 caagacctac gcccacctgt tcgacgacaa ggtgatgaag cagctgaagc ggcgccggta
     9301 caccggctgg ggccgcctct cccggaagct gatcaacggc atccgggaca agcagagcgg
     9361 caagaccatc ctggacttcc tcaagtccga cggcttcgcc aaccgcaact tcatgcagct
     9421 catccacgac gacagcctga ccttcaagga ggacatccag aaggcccagg tctcgggcca
     9481 gggcgacagc ctccacgagc acatcgccaa cctggcgggc tccccggcga tcaagaaggg
     9541 catcctccag accgtcaagg tcgtggacga gctggtcaag gtgatgggcc gccacaagcc
     9601 cgagaacatc gtgatcgaga tggcccggga gaaccagacc acccagaagg gccagaagaa
     9661 ctcgcgcgag cggatgaagc ggatcgagga gggcatcaag gagctgggca gccagatcct
     9721 gaaggagcac ccggtcgaga acacccagct ccagaacgag aagctgtacc tctactacct
     9781 ccagaacggc cgcgacatgt acgtggacca ggagctggac atcaaccggc tgtccgacta
     9841 cgacgtcgac gccatcgtgc cgcagtcctt cctgaaggac gactcgatcg acaacaaggt
     9901 cctgacccgc tcggacaaga accggggcaa gtccgacaac gtgccctcgg aggaggtcgt
     9961 gaagaagatg aagaactact ggcgccagct gctcaacgcc aagctcatca cccagcgcaa
    10021 gttcgacaac ctgaccaagg ccgagcgggg cggcctgagc gagctggaca aggcgggctt
    10081 catcaagcgc cagctggtcg agacccggca gatcaccaag cacgtggccc agatcctgga
    10141 ctcccggatg aacaccaagt acgacgagaa cgacaagctg atccgcgagg tcaaggtgat
    10201 caccctcaag agcaagctgg tctccgactt ccgcaaggac ttccagttct acaaggtccg
    10261 ggagatcaac aactaccacc acgcccacga cgcgtacctg aacgccgtcg tgggcaccgc
    10321 gctgatcaag aagtacccga agctggagtc cgagttcgtc tacggcgact acaaggtcta
    10381 cgacgtgcgc aagatgatcg ccaagagcga gcaggagatc ggcaaggcca ccgcgaagta
    10441 cttcttctac tccaacatca tgaacttctt caagaccgag atcaccctgg ccaacggcga
    10501 gatccgcaag cggcccctga tcgagaccaa cggcgagacc ggcgagatcg tctgggacaa
    10561 gggccgcgac ttcgccaccg tccggaaggt gctgtcgatg ccgcaggtca acatcgtgaa
    10621 gaagaccgag gtgcagaccg gcggcttcag caaggagtcc atcctcccca agcgcaacag
    10681 cgacaagctg atcgcccgga agaaggactg ggacccgaag aagtacggcg gcttcgacag
    10741 ccccaccgtc gcctactccg tgctggtcgt ggcgaaggtc gagaagggca agagcaagaa
    10801 gctgaagtcc gtgaaggagc tgctcggcat caccatcatg gagcgctcct cgttcgagaa
    10861 gaacccgatc gacttcctgg aggccaaggg ctacaaggag gtcaagaagg acctcatcat
    10921 caagctgccc aagtacagcc tgttcgagct ggagaacggc cgcaagcgga tgctcgcctc
    10981 cgcgggcgag ctgcaaaagg gcaacgagct ggccctcccg tcgaagtacg tcaacttcct
    11041 gtacctcgcg tcccactacg agaagctgaa gggctcgccc gaggacaacg agcagaagca
    11101 gctcttcgtg gagcagcaca agcactacct ggacgagatc atcgagcaga tcagcgagtt
    11161 cagcaagcgc gtcatcctgg ccgacgcgaa cctcgacaag gtgctgtccg cctacaacaa
    11221 gcaccgcgac aagccgatcc gggagcaggc ggagaacatc atccacctgt tcaccctcac
    11281 caacctgggt gccccggccg ccttcaagta cttcgacacc accatcgacc gcaagcggta
    11341 cacctccacc aaggaggtcc tcgacgcgac cctgatccac cagagcatca ccggcctgta
    11401 cgagacccgc atcgacctga gccagctggg cggcgactga gaattcagat ctacgcgttc
    11461 nnnnnnnnnn nnnnnnnnnn nnnnnnnnnn nnnnnnnnnn nnnnnnnnnn nnnnnnnnnn
    11521 nnnnnnnnnn nnnnnnnnnn nnnnnnnnnn nnnnnnnnnn nnnnnnnnnn nnnnnnnnnn
    11581 nnnnnnnnnn nnnnnnnnnn nnnnnnnnnn nnnnnnnnnn nnnnnnnnnn nnnnnnnnna
    11641 agcttgcatg cctgcaggtc gacggatctt ttccgctgca taaccctgct tcggggtcat
    11701 tatagcgatt ttttcggtat atccatcctt tttcgcacga tatacaggat tttgccaaag
    11761 ggttcgtgta gactttcctt ggtgtatcca acggcgtcag ccgggcagga taggtgaagt
    11821 aggcccaccc gcgagcgggt gttccttctt cactgtccct tattcgcacc tggcggtgct
    11881 caacgggaat cctgctctgc gaggctggcc ggctaccgcc ggcgtaacag atgagggcaa
    11941 gcggatggct gatgaaacca agccaaccag gaagggcagc ccacctatca aggtgtactg
    12001 ccttccagac gaacgaagag cgattgagga aaaggcggcg gcggccggca tgagcctgtc
    12061 ggcctacctg ctggccgtcg gccagggcta caaaatcacg ggcgtcgtgg actatgagca
    12121 cgtccgcgag ctggcccgca tcaatggcga cctgggccgc ctgggcggcc tgctgaaact
    12181 ctggctcacc gacgacccgc gcacggcgcg gttcggtgat gccacgatcc tcgccctgct
    12241 ggcgaagatc gaagagaagc aggacgagct tggcaaggtc atgatgggcg tggtccgccc
    12301 gagggcagag ccatgacttt tttagccgct aaaacggccg gggggtgcgc gtgattgcca
    12361 agcacgtccc catgcgctcc atcaagaaga gcgacttcgc ggagctggtg aagtacatca
    12421 ccgacgagca aggcaagacc gatccccggg gacctgcagg tcgactctag agttttagag
    12481 ctagaaatag caagttaaaa taaggctagt ccgttatcaa cttgaaaaag tggcaccgag
    12541 tcggtgctaa aaaaaaaccc cgcccctgac agggcggggt tttttttgta gcctcaggag
    12601 ttgtagctgt tcacattcga acggtctctg ctttgacaac atgctgtgcg gtgttgtaaa
    12661 gtcgtggccg ctagctattt acccgcagga catatccacg ccctcctaca tcgaagctga
    12721 aagcacgaga ttcttcgccc tccgagagct gcatcaggtc ggagacgctg tcgaactttt
    12781 cgatcagaaa cttctcgaca gacgtcgcgg tgagttcagg ctttttcata tctcattgcc
    12841 cccggacgag cgtctgctcc gccattcgcc gtccgccgtg ccaatcggat cagccgtcca
    12901 aatgcgggat tttcgttagt cggaggccaa acggcattga gcgtcagcat atcatcagcg
    12961 agctgaagaa agacaatccc cgatccgctc cacgtgttgc cccagcaatc agcgcgacct
    13021 tgcccctcca acgtcatctc gttctccgct catgagctca gccaatcgac tggcgagcgg
    13081 catcgcattc ttcgcatccc gcctctggcg gatgcaggaa gatcaacgga tctcggccca
    13141 gttgacccag ggctgtcgcc acaatgtcgc gggagcggat caaccgagca aaggcatgac
    13201 cgactggacc ttccttctga aggctcttct ccttgagcca cctgtccgcc aaggcaaagc
    13261 gctcacagca gtggtcattc tcgagataat cgacgcgtac caacttgcca tcctgaagaa
    13321 tggtgcagtg tctcggcacc ccatagggaa cctttgccat caactcggca agatgcagcg
    13381 tcgtgttggc atcgtgtccc acgccgagga gaagtacctg cccatcgagt tcatggacac
    13441 gggcgaccgg gcttgcaggc gagtgaggtg gcaggggcaa tggatcagag atgatctgct
    13501 ctgcctgtgg ccccgctgcc gcaaaggcaa atggatgggc gctgcgcttt acatttggca
    13561 ggcgccagaa tgtgtcagag acaactccaa ggtccggtgt aacgggcgac gtggcaggat
    13621 cgaacggctc gtcgtccaga cctgaccacg agggcatgac gagcgtccct cccggaccca
    13681 gcgcagcacg cagggcctcg atcagtccaa gtggcccatc ttcgaggggc cggacgctac
    13741 ggaaggagct gtggaccagc agcacaccgc cgggggtaac cccaaggttg agaagctgac
    13801 cgatg
//
