[The description below was written by a language model from this plasmid's Addgene catalogue record and the feature table of its GenBank file.]
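Description:
pSABEd is a 13.8 kb E. coli–Streptomyces shuttle plasmid built on the pYH7 backbone to deliver an adenine base editor and a guide RNA scaffold into Streptomyces. In E. coli it replicates from a high-copy ColE1/pUC-type origin and is selected through the bla beta-lactamase gene (ampicillin). An aac(3)IV gene confers apramycin resistance for selection in Streptomyces. An incP origin of transfer with the adjacent traJ gene allows the plasmid to be mobilised by conjugation from a suitable E. coli donor into the actinomycete host. The feature table does not annotate a Streptomyces replication function, and a region of roughly 3 kb upstream of the editor cassette carries no annotations, so the record does not show how the plasmid is maintained in Streptomyces.

The payload is ABEd, also recorded as ABE7.10(dCas9), assembled by Gibson cloning. The annotated part of it is a catalytically dead Streptococcus pyogenes Cas9 (D10A and H840A), which binds DNA under guide RNA direction without cutting. The roughly 1.2 kb between the annotated rpsL promoter and the dCas9 coding sequence is unannotated; given the ABE7.10 designation it presumably encodes the deaminase portion of the fusion, and the rpsL promoter, from the Xylanimonas cellulosilytica ribosomal protein S12 gene, is positioned to drive it. A separate S. pyogenes gRNA scaffold is present, but neither its promoter nor a spacer is annotated, which suggests that users insert their own targeting sequence. A T3 promoter and an SV40 poly(A) signal also appear, probably as backbone remnants. The plasmid is intended for programmable A-to-G base editing in Streptomyces genomes without double-strand breaks.
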