Addgene plasmid #133968: pSABEd
Purpose: Expresses ABEd CRISPR base editor and gRNA scaffold in Streptomyces
Depositing lab: Yuhui Sun. Publication: Base editing in Streptomyces with Cas9-deaminase fusions. Zhong Z, Guo J, Deng L, Chen L, Wang J, Li S, Xu W, Deng Z, Sun Y. bioRxiv 630137 10.1101/630137.
Backbone
  Vector backbone: pYH7
  Backbone manufacturer: Yuhui Sun
  Vector type: CRISPR, Synthetic Biology
  Selectable markers: Apramycin for Streptomyces selection
Growth in bacteria
  Bacterial resistance: Ampicillin, 100 μg/mL
  Growth temperature: 37°C
  Growth strain: DH5alpha
  Copy number: High Copy
Gene/Insert
  Gene/Insert name: ABEd (alt name: ABE7.10(dCas9))
  Species: Streptomyces
  Cloning method: Gibson Cloning
Terms and licenses: Academic/Nonprofit Terms; Industry Terms: Not Available to Industry
Depositor comments: Please visit https://www.biorxiv.org/content/10.1101/630137v1.full for bioRxiv preprint.
How to cite: pSABEd was a gift from Yuhui Sun (Addgene plasmid # 133968 ; http://n2t.net/addgene:133968 ; RRID:Addgene_133968)
